Addgene plasmid #24738: pDONR221-hSOX10-G1238A
Depositing lab: William Pavan. Depositing organization: National Human Genome Research Institute (NHGRI). Publication: Frequent mutations in the MITF pathway in melanoma. Cronin JC, Wunderlich J, Loftus SK, Prickett TD, Wei X, Ridd K, Vemula S, Burrell AS, Agrawal NS, Lin JC, Banister CE, Buckhaults P, Rosenberg SA, Bastian BC, Pavan WJ, Samuels Y. Pigment Cell Melanoma Res. 2009 Aug . 22(4):435-44. 10.1111/j.1755-148X.2009.00578.x PubMed 19422606.
Backbone
  Vector backbone: pDONR221
  Backbone manufacturer: Invitrogen
  Backbone size w/o insert (bp): 2545
  Vector type: Gateway Donor Vector
Growth in bacteria
  Bacterial resistance: Kanamycin, 50 μg/mL
  Growth temperature: 37°C
  Growth strain: DH5alpha
  Copy number: High Copy
Gene/Insert
  Gene/Insert name: (sex determining region Y)-box 10 (alt names: Sox10; SRY-box10; Dom)
  Species: H. sapiens (human)
  Insert size (bp): 1403
  Mutation: G replaced with A at position 1238 resulting in G413D.
  GenBank ID: BC002824
  Entrez Gene: SOX10 (a.k.a. DOM, PCWH, SOX-10, WS2E, WS4, WS4C)
  Cloning method: Gateway Cloning; 5′ cloning site none/attP1 (not destroyed); 3′ cloning site none/attP2 (not destroyed)
  Sequencing primers: 5′ M13F; 3′ M13R
Terms and licenses: Academic/Nonprofit Terms; Industry Terms: Not Available to Industry
How to cite: pDONR221-hSOX10-G1238A was a gift from William Pavan (Addgene plasmid # 24738 ; http://n2t.net/addgene:24738 ; RRID:Addgene_24738)
