[The description below was written by a language model from this plasmid's Addgene catalogue record.]
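Description:
pDONR221-hSOX10-G1238A is a Gateway entry-type clone built in the Invitrogen pDONR221 donor vector backbone (about 2.5 kb without insert). It carries a mutant human SOX10 coding sequence and is maintained in E. coli as a high-copy plasmid under kanamycin selection. No feature table accompanies the record, so the origin of replication and other backbone elements are not itemised. pDONR221 is a cloning vector rather than an expression vector, and the record lists no promoter driving the insert and no epitope tags or reporters.

The insert is roughly 1.4 kb and derives from a human SOX10 cDNA, SRY-box 10, a transcription factor gene also known by aliases such as DOM and WS4. It carries a single nucleotide substitution, G to A at position 1238, that changes glycine 413 to aspartate (G413D). The sequence was introduced by Gateway recombination. The record lists the flanking cloning sites as attP1 and attP2 and marks them as not destroyed, although a BP reaction into a donor vector normally converts these to attL sites in the resulting entry clone. M13 forward and reverse primer sites flank the insert for sequence verification.

As a Gateway clone, the plasmid serves mainly as a shuttle, since the mutant SOX10 open reading frame can be moved by recombination into compatible destination vectors for expression in a chosen system. The associated publication concerns frequent mutations in the MITF pathway in melanoma, so the construct was presumably made to study the functional effect of this SOX10 variant relative to the wild-type protein. The record does not describe specific assays.
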