>Addgene plasmid #24738 | pDONR221-hSOX10-G1238A | addgene partial sequence | sequence record 30834 | 24738 with M13rev
CCTGGATGGCAAATAATGATTTTATTTTGACTGATAGTGACCTGCTTCGTTGCAACAAATTGATAAGCAA
TGCTTTCTTATAATGCCAACTTTGTACAAGAAAGCTGGGTTTTAGGGCCGGGACAGTGTCGTATATACTG
GCTGCTCCCAGTGTGTGGGGCTGTGGGACTGGGGCCCTGAGGGGCTGGGGTCAGAGATGGCCGTGTAGAG
GGGCCGCTGCGAGGGCCCCATATAGGAGAAGGCCGAGTAGAGGCCAGAGGCCTGGCCCGAGTGGTCATAA
TAGGGTCCTGAGGGCTGATGGTCAGAGTAGTCAAACTGGGGGCGGGAGATGGAGGGGAAGGCTGAGCCAT
AGTGGGGCAGGCTGAGGGAGGTGTAGGCGATCTGTGAGGTGGATGGCTGGTCGGTGTAGTGTGGGGGCCC
CTGGGGCCCCGCGGTCTCTGTCTTCACCTGGGCTTTGGCATCCACACCAGGTGGTGAGACCGTGGGCAGA
GCCACGCCTGGTGGCTTGGAGATCCAGGCGGAGTGTCCACTGGCCACGGCCAGGGCACTGCCCAGCCCAT
AGCCGGCTGCTGAGTAGCTGCTCACATGGCCTGGGTGCCCATTGGGCGGCAGGTACTGGTCCAACTCAGC
CACATCAAAGGTCTCCATGTTGGACATTACCTCGTGGCTGATCTCACCAATGTCCACGTTGCC
